Addgene plasmid #205039: pET-6xHis-GFP(+6)-L1
Purpose: Fluorescent protein with charge-patterned cationic peptide to promote biomolecular condensate formation in E. coli
Depositing lab: Allie Obermeyer. Depositing organization: Columbia University. Publication: Charge-Patterned Disordered Peptides Tune Intracellular Phase Separation in Bacteria. Liao J, Yeong V, Obermeyer AC. ACS Synth Biol. 2024 Feb 3. doi: 10.1021/acssynbio.3c00564. PubMed 38308651.
Backbone
  Vector backbone: pETDuet
  Vector type: Bacterial Expression
Growth in bacteria
  Bacterial resistance: Ampicillin, 100 μg/mL
  Growth temperature: 37°C
  Growth strain: DH5alpha
  Copy number: High Copy
Gene/Insert
  Gene/Insert name: GFP(+6)-L1 (alt name: GFP(+6)-(GRRGKKSRK)1)
  Species: Other
  Mutation: E16R, D86K, D112K, D127R, I138R, D207R, N222K, L246R
  Tag / fusion protein: MGHHHHHGGA (N terminal on insert); GRRGKKSRK (C terminal on insert)
  Cloning method: Restriction Enzyme; 5′ cloning site NcoI (unknown if destroyed); 3′ cloning site XhoI (unknown if destroyed)
  Sequencing primers: 5′ T7; 3′ T7-term
Terms and licenses: Academic/Nonprofit Terms; Industry Terms: Not Available to Industry
How to cite: pET-6xHis-GFP(+6)-L1 was a gift from Allie Obermeyer (Addgene plasmid # 205039 ; http://n2t.net/addgene:205039 ; RRID:Addgene_205039)
