[The description below was written by a language model from this plasmid's Addgene catalogue record and pLannotate feature annotations shown in this document.]
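Description:
pET-6xHis-GFP(+6)-L1 is a bacterial expression plasmid built on a pETDuet backbone for producing an engineered, positively charged green fluorescent protein in E. coli. It replicates from a ColE1/pBR322-type origin accompanied by the rop gene and the bom mobility region. The catalogue lists it as high copy, although rop normally moderates copy number. Selection is by ampicillin through the β-lactamase gene. An f1 phage origin is also present, and short tetracycline-resistance fragments are backbone remnants, not functional markers.

The payload is a single cassette driven by the T7 promoter with an adjacent lac operator and the T7 gene 10 ribosome binding site, ending at the T7 terminator. The plasmid carries lacI under its own promoter, so expression is repressed until induced with IPTG or lactose. It also requires a host that supplies T7 RNA polymerase. The coding region is annotated as a superfolder GFP variant. According to the record it carries eight substitutions, most replacing acidic residues with arginine or lysine, which the name indicates give a net charge of +6. An N-terminal histidine tag allows affinity purification. At the C terminus sits one copy of a short, charge-patterned cationic peptide rich in arginine and lysine, designated L1. The S-Tag and SET1 fragments lie between the insert and the terminator and appear to be vector sequence left downstream of it; the record does not say whether they are translated.

The stated purpose is to promote biomolecular condensate formation inside E. coli. The fluorescent fusion allows study of how cationic disordered peptide tags tune intracellular phase separation.
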