Features (pLannotate 1.2.2; 19 found; start..end, strand, type, name):
    499..520     +  protein_bind   CAP binding site: CAP binding activates transcription in the presence of cAMP. E. coli catabolite activator protein
    535..599     +  CDS            TcR (fragment): tetracycline efflux protein; tet; confers resistance to tetracycline
    661..1041    -  CDS            YPB1_ECOLX: Protein predicted: Swiss-Prot protein existence level 4. From Escherichia coli.
   1058..1249    +  CDS            rop: Rop protein, which maintains plasmids at low copy number; rop
   1351..1490    +  misc_feature   bom: basis of mobility region from pBR322
   1676..2264    -  rep_origin     ori: high-copy-number ColE1/pMB1/pBR322/pUC origin of replication
   2345..2437    +  promoter       AmpR promoter: bla
   2438..3298    +  CDS            AmpR: β-lactamase; bla; confers resistance to ampicillin, carbenicillin, and related antibiotics
   3413..3868    -  rep_origin     f1 ori (sequence partly withheld): f1 bacteriophage origin of replication; arrow indicates direction of (+) strand synthesis
   3905..3952    -  terminator     T7 terminator: transcription terminator for bacteriophage T7 RNA polymerase
   3960..3977    -  CDS            SET1 (fragment): solubility-enhancement tag derived from T7 phage gene 10B
   4007..4048    -  CDS            S-Tag (fragment): affinity and epitope tag derived from pancreatic ribonuclease A
   4094..4804    -  CDS            Superfolder GFP: Superfolder GFP is a basic (constitutively fluorescent) green fluorescent protein published in 2005, derived from Aequorea victoria. It is reported to be a very rapidly-maturing weak dimer.
   4844..4866    -  RBS            RBS: efficient ribosome binding site from bacteriophage T7 gene 10 (Olins and Rangwala, 1989)
   4881..4905    -  protein_bind   lac operator: The lac repressor binds to the lac operator to inhibit transcription in E. coli. This inhibition can be relieved by adding lactose or isopropyl-β-D-thiogalactopyranoside (IPTG). lac repressor encoded by lacI
   4906..4924    -  promoter       T7 promoter: promoter for bacteriophage T7 RNA polymerase
   4950..5229    +  CDS            TcR (fragment): tetracycline efflux protein; tet; confers resistance to tetracycline
   5237..5314    +  promoter       lacI promoter: lacI
   5315..486     +  CDS            lacI (across the origin): lac repressor; lacI; The lac repressor binds to the lac operator to inhibit transcription in E. coli. This inhibition can be relieved by adding lactose or isopropyl-β-D-thiogalactopyranoside (IPTG).
>Addgene plasmid #205039 | pET-6xHis-GFP(+6)-L1 | addgene full sequence | sequence record 405652 | Addgene NGS Result
GGCTGGCATAAATATCTCACTCGCAATCAAATTCAGCCGATAGCGGAACGGGAAGGCGACTGGAGTGCCA
TGTCCGGTTTTCAACAAACCATGCAAATGCTGAATGAGGGCATCGTTCCCACTGCGATGCTGGTTGCCAA
CGATCAGATGGCGCTGGGCGCAATGCGCGCCATTACCGAGTCCGGGCTGCGCGTTGGTGCGGACATCTCG
GTAGTGGGATACGACGATACCGAAGACAGCTCATGTTATATCCCGCCGTTAACCACCATCAAACAGGATT
TTCGCCTGCTGGGGCAAACCAGCGTGGACCGCTTGCTGCAACTCTCTCAGGGCCAGGCGGTGAAGGGCAA
TCAGCTGTTGCCCGTCTCACTGGTGAAAAGAAAAACCACCCTGGCGCCCAATACGCAAACCGCCTCTCCC
CGCGCGTTGGCCGATTCATTAATGCAGCTGGCACGACAGGTTTCCCGACTGGAAAGCGGGCAGTGAGCGC
AACGCAATTAATGTAAGTTAGCTCACTCATTAGGCACCGGGATCTCGACCGATGCCCTTGAGAGCCTTCA
ACCCAGTCAGCTCCTTCCGGTGGGCGCGGGGCATGACTAGCATGATCGTGCTCCTGTCGTTGAGGACCCG
GCTAGGCTGGCGGGGTTGCCTTACTGGTTAGCAGAATGAATCACCGATACGCGAGCGAACGTGAAGCGAC
TGCTGCTGCAAAACGTCTGCGACCTGAGCAACAACATGAATGGTCTTCGGTTTCCGTGTTTCGTAAAGTC
TGGAAACGCGGAAGTCAGCGCCCTGCACCATTATGTTCCGGATCTGCATCGCAGGATGCTGCTGGCTACC
CTGTGGAACACCTACATCTGTATTAACGAAGCGCTGGCATTGACCCTGAGTGATTTTTCTCTGGTCCCGC
CGCATCCATACCGCCAGTTGTTTACCCTCACAACGTTCCAGTAACCGGGCATGTTCATCATCAGTAACCC
GTATCGTGAGCATCCTCTCTCGTTTCATCGGTATCATTACCCCCATGAACAGAAATCCCCCTTACACGGA
GGCATCAGTGACCAAACAGGAAAAAACCGCCCTTAACATGGCCCGCTTTATCAGAAGCCAGACATTAACG
CTTCTGGAGAAACTCAACGAGCTGGACGCGGATGAACAGGCAGACATCTGTGAATCGCTTCACGACCACG
CTGATGAGCTTTACCGCAGCTGCCTCGCGCGTTTCGGTGATGACGGTGAAAACCTCTGACACATGCAGCT
CCCGGAGACGGTCACAGCTTGTCTGTAAGCGGATGCCGGGAGCAGACAAGCCCGTCAGGGCGCGTCAGCG
GGTGTTGGCGGGTGTCGGGGCGCAGCCATGACCCAGTCACGTAGCGATAGCGGAGTGTATACTGGCTTAA
CTATGCGGCATCAGAGCAGATTGTACTGAGAGTGCACCATTGCGGTGTGAAATACCGCACAGATGCGTAA
GGAGAAAATACCGCATCAGGCGCTCTTCCGCTTCCTCGCTCACTGACTCGCTGCGCTCGGTCGTTCGGCT
GCGGCGAGCGGTATCAGCTCACTCAAAGGCGGTAATACGGTTATCCACAGAATCAGGGGATAACGCAGGA
AAGAACATGTGAGCAAAAGGCCAGCAAAAGGCCAGGAACCGTAAAAAGGCCGCGTTGCTGGCGTTTTTCC
ATAGGCTCCGCCCCCCTGACGAGCATCACAAAAATCGACGCTCAAGTCAGAGGTGGCGAAACCCGACAGG
ACTATAAAGATACCAGGCGTTTCCCCCTGGAAGCTCCCTCGTGCGCTCTCCTGTTCCGACCCTGCCGCTT
ACCGGATACCTGTCCGCCTTTCTCCCTTCGGGAAGCGTGGCGCTTTCTCATAGCTCACGCTGTAGGTATC
TCAGTTCGGTGTAGGTCGTTCGCTCCAAGCTGGGCTGTGTGCACGAACCCCCCGTTCAGCCCGACCGCTG
CGCCTTATCCGGTAACTATCGTCTTGAGTCCAACCCGGTAAGACACGACTTATCGCCACTGGCAGCAGCC
ACTGGTAACAGGATTAGCAGAGCGAGGTATGTAGGCGGTGCTACAGAGTTCTTGAAGTGGTGGCCTAACT
ACGGCTACACTAGAAGGACAGTATTTGGTATCTGCGCTCTGCTGAAGCCAGTTACCTTCGGAAAAAGAGT
TGGTAGCTCTTGATCCGGCAAACAAACCACCGCTGGTAGCGGTGGTTTTTTTGTTTGCAAGCAGCAGATT
ACGCGCAGAAAAAAAGGATCTCAAGAAGATCCTTTGATCTTTTCTACGGGGTCTGACGCTCAGTGGAACG
AAAACTCACGTTAAGGGATTTTGGTCATGACCTATTTGTTTATTTTTCTAAATACATTCAAATATGTATC
CGCTCATGAGACAATAACCCTGATAAATGCTTCAATCATGATTGAAAAAGGAAGAGTATGAGTATTCAAC
ATTTCCGTGTCGCCCTTATTCCCTTTTTTGCGGCATTTTGCCTTCCTGTTTTTGCTCACCCAGAAACGCT
GGTGAAAGTAAAAGATGCTGAAGATCAGTTGGGTGCACGAGTGGGTTACATCGAACTGGATCTCAACAGC
GGTAAGATCCTTGAGAGTTTTCGCCCCGAAGAACGTTTTCCAATGATGAGCACTTTTAAAGTTCTGCTAT
GTGGCGCGGTATTATCCCGTATTGACGCCGGGCAAGAGCAACTCGGTCGCCGCATACACTATTCTCAGAA
TGACTTGGTTGAGTACTCACCAGTCACAGAAAAGCATCTTACGGATGGCATGACAGTAAGAGAATTATGC
AGTGCTGCCATAACCATGAGTGATAACACTGCGGCCAACTTACTTCTGACAACGATCGGAGGACCGAAGG
AGCTAACCGCTTTTTTGCACAACATGGGGGATCATGTAACTCGCCTTGATCGTTGGGAACCGGAGCTGAA
TGAAGCCATACCAAACGACGAGCGTGACACCACGATGCCTGTAGCAATGGCAACAACGTTGCGCAAACTA
TTAACTGGCGAACTACTTACTCTAGCTTCCCGGCAACAATTAATAGACTGGATGGAGGCGGATAAAGTTG
CAGGACCACTTCTGCGCTCGGCCCTTCCGGCTGGCTGGTTTATTGCTGATAAATCTGGAGCCGGTGAGCG
TGGGTCTCGCGGTATCATTGCAGCACTGGGGCCAGATGGTAAGCCCTCCCGTATCGTAGTTATCTACACG
ACGGGGAGTCAGGCAACTATGGATGAACGAAATAGACAGATCGCTGAGATAGGTGCCTCACTGATTAAGC
ATTGGTAACTGTCAGACCAAGTTTACTCATATATACTTTAGATTGATTTAAAACTTCATTTTTAATTTAA
AAGGATCTAGGTGAAGATCCTTTTTGATAATCTCATGCCATCGTGCCGCCAGAAATTGTAAACGTTAATA
TTTTGTTAAAATTCGCGTTAAATTTTTGTTAAATCAGCTCATTTTTTAACCAATAGGCCGAAATCGGCAA
AATCCCTTATAAATCAAAAGAATAGACCGAGATAGGGT
[37 nt withheld, positions 3539-3575]
AAAGAACGTGGACTCCAACGTCAAAGG
[49 nt withheld, positions 3603-3651]
T
[91 nt withheld, positions 3653-3743]
G
[124 nt withheld, positions 3745-3868]
CCCATTCGCCAATCCGGATATAGTTCCTCCTTTCAGCAAAAAACCCCTCAAGACCCGTTTAGAGGCCCCA
AGGGGTTATGCTAGTTATTGCTCAGCGGTGGCAGCAGCCTAGGTTAATTAAGCTGCGCTAGTAGACGAGT
CCATGTGCTGGCGTTCAAATTTCGCAGCAGCGGTTTCTTTACCAGACTCGAGTTATTACTTCCGCGATTT
CTTCCCTCTTCGACCCTTGTAGCGTTCGTCCATTCCGTGCGTAATGCCTGCAGCGGTCACGAATTCTAAC
AGAACCATGTGATCGCGTTTTTCTTTCGGATCTTTGCTCAGGGCAGATTGGGTGCTCAGGTAGTGGTTGC
GAGGTAACAGTACAGGCCCATCACCAATCGGCGTGTTTTGTTGATAATGATCCGCTAATTGAACGCTGCC
GTCCTCCACGTTATGGCGAATTTTGAAATTTGCCTTGATACCATTCTTCTGTTTATCGGCCGTAATATAC
ACGTTATGAGAATTAAAGTTATATTCCAGTTTATGGCCTAAAATGTTGCCGTCTTCTTTGAAGTCACGAC
CTTTCAGTTCGATACGATTTACTAATGTGCGGCCTTCAAATTTCACTTCCGCACGCGTTTTATAGGTGCC
ATCCTTCTTGAAGCTGATTGTACGCTCTTGAACATATCCTTCAGGCATGGCTGATTTGAAAAAATCGTGT
TGTTTCATATGTTTAGGGTAACGACTGAAGCACTGAACGCCATAGGTCAGGGTGGTCACTAAGGTGGGCC
ACGGAACGGGTAATTTGCCTGTTGTGCAAATAAACTTCAGGGTCAATTTACCATTGGTAGCGTCACCTTC
GCCCTCGCCGCGCACGCTAAATTTATGACCGTTCACGTCGCCGTCTAATTCCACTAAGATCGGTACTACA
CCAGTAAACAGACGTTCACCTTTGCTAGCGCCACCGTGATGGTGGTGGTGATGACCCATGGTATATCTCC
TTCTTAAAGTTAAACAAAATTATTTCTAGAGGGGAATTGTTATCCGCTCACAATTCCCCTATAGTGAGTC
GTATTAATTTCGCGGGATCGAGATCGATCTCGATCCTCTACGCCGGACGCATCGTGGCCGGCATCACCGG
CGCCACAGGTGCGGTTGCTGGCGCCTATATCGCCGACATCACCGATGGGGAAGATCGGGCTCGCCACTTC
GGGCTCATGAGCGCTTGTTTCGGCGTGGGTATGGTGGCAGGCCCCGTGGCCGGGGGACTGTTGGGCGCCA
TCTCCTTGCATGCACCATTCCTTGCGGCGGCGGTGCTCAACGGCCTCAACCTACTACTGGGCTGCTTCCT
AATGCAGGAGTCGCATAAGGGAGAGCGTCGAGATCCCGGACACCATCGAATGGCGCAAAACCTTTCGCGG
TATGGCATGATAGCGCCCGGAAGAGAGTCAATTCAGGGTGGTGAATGTGAAACCAGTAACGTTATACGAT
GTCGCAGAGTATGCCGGTGTCTCTTATCAGACCGTTTCCCGCGTGGTGAACCAGGCCAGCCACGTTTCTG
CGAAAACGCGGGAAAAAGTGGAAGCGGCGATGGCGGAGCTGAATTACATTCCCAACCGCGTGGCACAACA
ACTGGCGGGCAAACAGTCGTTGCTGATTGGCGTTGCCACCTCCAGTCTGGCCCTGCACGCGCCGTCGCAA
ATTGTCGCGGCGATTAAATCTCGCGCCGATCAACTGGGTGCCAGCGTGGTGGTGTCGATGGTAGAACGAA
GCGGCGTCGAAGCCTGTAAAGCGGCGGTGCACAATCTTCTCGCGCAACGCGTCAGTGGGCTGATCATTAA
CTATCCGCTGGATGACCAGGATGCCATTGCTGTGGAAGCTGCCTGCACTAATGTTCCGGCGTTATTTCTT
GATGTCTCTGACCAGACACCCATCAACAGTATTATTTTCTCCCATGAAGACGGTACGCGACTGGGCGTGG
AGCATCTGGTCGCATTGGGTCACCAGCAAATCGCGCTGTTAGCGGGCCCATTAAGTTCTGTCTCGGCGCG
TCTGCGTCTGGCT
